Addgene plasmid #51497: pET28a-ClbN-NHis
Purpose: NRPS module containing CATE domains with N-terminal 6His tag
Depositing lab: Emily Balskus. Depositing organization: Harvard University. Publication: A prodrug resistance mechanism is involved in colibactin biosynthesis and cytotoxicity. Brotherton CA, Balskus EP. J Am Chem Soc. 2013 Mar 6;135(9):3359-62. doi: 10.1021/ja312154m. Epub 2013 Feb 20. PubMed 23406518.
Backbone
  Vector backbone: pET-28 a (+)
  Backbone manufacturer: Novagen
  Backbone size w/o insert (bp): 5368
  Total vector size (bp): 9717
  Vector type: Bacterial Expression
Growth in bacteria
  Bacterial resistance: Kanamycin, 50 μg/mL
  Growth temperature: 37°C
  Growth strain: Top10
  Copy number: High Copy
Gene/Insert
  Gene/Insert name: ClbN
  Species: Escherichia coli CFT073
  Mutation: contains aa30-1094 of NP_754347.1
  GenBank ID: NP_754347.1
  Promoter: T7
  Tag / fusion protein: 6x His tag (N terminal on insert); T7 tag (N terminal on insert)
  Cloning method: Restriction Enzyme; 5′ cloning site EcoRI (not destroyed); 3′ cloning site NotI (not destroyed)
  Sequencing primers: 5′ CAGATCGAATTCATGATGTCGGGCAATCCGCAGATCGAATTCATGATGTCGGGCAATCCG; 3′ ATTAGCGGCCGCTCATAGTGTCCACAAAGTC
Terms and licenses: Academic/Nonprofit Terms; Industry Terms: Not Available to Industry
How to cite: pET28a-ClbN-NHis was a gift from Emily Balskus (Addgene plasmid # 51497 ; http://n2t.net/addgene:51497 ; RRID:Addgene_51497)
