[The description below was written by a language model from this plasmid's Addgene catalogue record and pLannotate feature annotations shown in this document.]
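Description:
pET28a-ClbN-NHis is a bacterial expression plasmid built on the Novagen pET-28a(+) backbone for producing ClbN, a nonribosomal peptide synthetase (NRPS) module from the colibactin biosynthetic pathway of Escherichia coli CFT073. The insert was cloned between the EcoRI and NotI sites, both retained. The record lists it as covering residues 30–1094 of the reference protein and containing the C, A, T and E domains. The whole construct is 9,717 bp. It is maintained through a ColE1/pBR322-type origin accompanied by the bom region and the rop gene, and selected with kanamycin via the aph(3')-Ia gene. An f1 origin is also present. The catalogue lists the plasmid as high copy, although rop normally moderates copy number in this backbone family.

Expression follows the standard pET arrangement. A T7 promoter with an adjacent lac operator and the T7 gene 10 ribosome binding site drives the open reading frame, and a T7 terminator closes the unit. A plasmid-borne lacI cassette supplies repressor, so transcription stays off until IPTG is added in a host that provides T7 RNA polymerase. Upstream of ClbN the vector contributes an N-terminal 6xHis tag (picked up by the automated annotation as a fragment of a composite tag), a thrombin cleavage site and the T7 tag leader. These allow nickel-affinity purification and optional tag removal. A vector-encoded His sequence is also annotated downstream of the insert, but the record describes only N-terminal tagging. Short hits labelled as TcR, SET1 and AmpR promoter fragments appear to be backbone remnants or annotation artefacts rather than functional parts. The plasmid is intended for overexpression and purification of ClbN for in vitro biochemical study of colibactin assembly and its prodrug mechanism.
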