Features (pLannotate 1.2.2; 21 found; start..end, strand, type, name):
     12..440     +  rep_origin     f1 ori (sequence partly withheld): f1 bacteriophage origin of replication; arrow indicates direction of (+) strand synthesis
    493..550     +  promoter       AmpR promoter (fragment): bla
    559..1374    -  CDS            KanR: aminoglycoside phosphotransferase; aph(3')-Ia; confers resistance to kanamycin in bacteria or G418 (Geneticin®) in eukaryotes
   1496..2084    +  rep_origin     ori: high-copy-number ColE1/pMB1/pBR322/pUC origin of replication
   2270..2412    -  misc_feature   bom: basis of mobility region from pBR322
   2514..2705    -  CDS            rop: Rop protein, which maintains plasmids at low copy number; rop
   2722..3102    +  CDS            YPB1_ECOLX: Protein predicted: Swiss-Prot protein existence level 4. From Escherichia coli.
   3174..3465    -  CDS            TcR (fragment): tetracycline efflux protein; tet; confers resistance to tetracycline
   3480..3501    -  protein_bind   CAP binding site: CAP binding activates transcription in the presence of cAMP. E. coli catabolite activator protein
   3514..4596    -  CDS            lacI: lac repressor; lacI; The lac repressor binds to the lac operator to inhibit transcription in E. coli. This inhibition can be relieved by adding lactose or isopropyl-β-D-thiogalactopyranoside (IPTG).
   4597..4674    -  promoter       lacI promoter: lacI
   4682..4961    -  CDS            TcR (fragment): tetracycline efflux protein; tet; confers resistance to tetracycline
   4983..5001    +  promoter       T7 promoter: promoter for bacteriophage T7 RNA polymerase
   5002..5026    +  protein_bind   lac operator: The lac repressor binds to the lac operator to inhibit transcription in E. coli. This inhibition can be relieved by adding lactose or isopropyl-β-D-thiogalactopyranoside (IPTG). lac repressor encoded by lacI
   5041..5063    +  RBS            RBS: efficient ribosome binding site from bacteriophage T7 gene 10 (Olins and Rangwala, 1989)
   5082..5098    +  CDS            capTEV™ (fragment): composite tag for in vivo biotinylation, TEV protease cleavage, and 6xHis tagging
   5109..5126    +  CDS            thrombin site: thrombin recognition and cleavage site
   5130..5162    +  CDS            T7 tag (gene 10 leader): leader peptide from bacteriophage T7 gene 10 promotes efficient translation in E. coli
   9561..9578    +  CDS            9xHis (fragment): 9xHis affinity tag
   9588..9637    +  CDS            SET1 (fragment): solubility-enhancement tag derived from T7 phage gene 10B
   9645..9692    +  terminator     T7 terminator: transcription terminator for bacteriophage T7 RNA polymerase
>Addgene plasmid #51497 | pET28a-ClbN-NHis | depositor full sequence | sequence record 78598 | pET28a-ClbN-NHis sequence 9717 bps
TGGCGAATGGG
[124 nt withheld, positions 12-135]
C
[91 nt withheld, positions 137-227]
A
[49 nt withheld, positions 229-277]
CCTTTGACGTTGGAGTCCACGTTCTTT
[37 nt withheld, positions 305-341]
ACCCTATCTCGGTCTATTCTTTTGATTTATAAGGGATTTTGCCGATTTCGGCCTATTGGTTAAAAAATGA
GCTGATTTAACAAAAATTTAACGCGAATTTTAACAAAATATTAACGCTTACAATTTAGGTGGCACTTTTC
GGGGAAATGTGCGCGGAACCCCTATTTGTTTATTTTTCTAAATACATTCAAATATGTATCCGCTCATGAA
TTAATTCTTAGAAAAACTCATCGAGCATCAAATGAAACTGCAATTTATTCATATCAGGATTATCAATACC
ATATTTTTGAAAAAGCCGTTTCTGTAATGAAGGAGAAAACTCACCGAGGCAGTTCCATAGGATGGCAAGA
TCCTGGTATCGGTCTGCGATTCCGACTCGTCCAACATCAATACAACCTATTAATTTCCCCTCGTCAAAAA
TAAGGTTATCAAGTGAGAAATCACCATGAGTGACGACTGAATCCGGTGAGAATGGCAAAAGTTTATGCAT
TTCTTTCCAGACTTGTTCAACAGGCCAGCCATTACGCTCGTCATCAAAATCACTCGCATCAACCAAACCG
TTATTCATTCGTGATTGCGCCTGAGCGAGACGAAATACGCGATCGCTGTTAAAAGGACAATTACAAACAG
GAATCGAATGCAACCGGCGCAGGAACACTGCCAGCGCATCAACAATATTTTCACCTGAATCAGGATATTC
TTCTAATACCTGGAATGCTGTTTTCCCGGGGATCGCAGTGGTGAGTAACCATGCATCATCAGGAGTACGG
ATAAAATGCTTGATGGTCGGAAGAGGCATAAATTCCGTCAGCCAGTTTAGTCTGACCATCTCATCTGTAA
CATCATTGGCAACGCTACCTTTGCCATGTTTCAGAAACAACTCTGGCGCATCGGGCTTCCCATACAATCG
ATAGATTGTCGCACCTGATTGCCCGACATTATCGCGAGCCCATTTATACCCATATAAATCAGCATCCATG
TTGGAATTTAATCGCGGCCTAGAGCAAGACGTTTCCCGTTGAATATGGCTCATAACACCCCTTGTATTAC
TGTTTATGTAAGCAGACAGTTTTATTGTTCATGACCAAAATCCCTTAACGTGAGTTTTCGTTCCACTGAG
CGTCAGACCCCGTAGAAAAGATCAAAGGATCTTCTTGAGATCCTTTTTTTCTGCGCGTAATCTGCTGCTT
GCAAACAAAAAAACCACCGCTACCAGCGGTGGTTTGTTTGCCGGATCAAGAGCTACCAACTCTTTTTCCG
AAGGTAACTGGCTTCAGCAGAGCGCAGATACCAAATACTGTCCTTCTAGTGTAGCCGTAGTTAGGCCACC
ACTTCAAGAACTCTGTAGCACCGCCTACATACCTCGCTCTGCTAATCCTGTTACCAGTGGCTGCTGCCAG
TGGCGATAAGTCGTGTCTTACCGGGTTGGACTCAAGACGATAGTTACCGGATAAGGCGCAGCGGTCGGGC
TGAACGGGGGGTTCGTGCACACAGCCCAGCTTGGAGCGAACGACCTACACCGAACTGAGATACCTACAGC
GTGAGCTATGAGAAAGCGCCACGCTTCCCGAAGGGAGAAAGGCGGACAGGTATCCGGTAAGCGGCAGGGT
CGGAACAGGAGAGCGCACGAGGGAGCTTCCAGGGGGAAACGCCTGGTATCTTTATAGTCCTGTCGGGTTT
CGCCACCTCTGACTTGAGCGTCGATTTTTGTGATGCTCGTCAGGGGGGCGGAGCCTATGGAAAAACGCCA
GCAACGCGGCCTTTTTACGGTTCCTGGCCTTTTGCTGGCCTTTTGCTCACATGTTCTTTCCTGCGTTATC
CCCTGATTCTGTGGATAACCGTATTACCGCCTTTGAGTGAGCTGATACCGCTCGCCGCAGCCGAACGACC
GAGCGCAGCGAGTCAGTGAGCGAGGAAGCGGAAGAGCGCCTGATGCGGTATTTTCTCCTTACGCATCTGT
GCGGTATTTCACACCGCATATATGGTGCACTCTCAGTACAATCTGCTCTGATGCCGCATAGTTAAGCCAG
TATACACTCCGCTATCGCTACGTGACTGGGTCATGGCTGCGCCCCGACACCCGCCAACACCCGCTGACGC
GCCCTGACGGGCTTGTCTGCTCCCGGCATCCGCTTACAGACAAGCTGTGACCGTCTCCGGGAGCTGCATG
TGTCAGAGGTTTTCACCGTCATCACCGAAACGCGCGAGGCAGCTGCGGTAAAGCTCATCAGCGTGGTCGT
GAAGCGATTCACAGATGTCTGCCTGTTCATCCGCGTCCAGCTCGTTGAGTTTCTCCAGAAGCGTTAATGT
CTGGCTTCTGATAAAGCGGGCCATGTTAAGGGCGGTTTTTTCCTGTTTGGTCACTGATGCCTCCGTGTAA
GGGGGATTTCTGTTCATGGGGGTAATGATACCGATGAAACGAGAGAGGATGCTCACGATACGGGTTACTG
ATGATGAACATGCCCGGTTACTGGAACGTTGTGAGGGTAAACAACTGGCGGTATGGATGCGGCGGGACCA
GAGAAAAATCACTCAGGGTCAATGCCAGCGCTTCGTTAATACAGATGTAGGTGTTCCACAGGGTAGCCAG
CAGCATCCTGCGATGCAGATCCGGAACATAATGGTGCAGGGCGCTGACTTCCGCGTTTCCAGACTTTACG
AAACACGGAAACCGAAGACCATTCATGTTGTTGCTCAGGTCGCAGACGTTTTGCAGCAGCAGTCGCTTCA
CGTTCGCTCGCGTATCGGTGATTCATTCTGCTAACCAGTAAGGCAACCCCGCCAGCCTAGCCGGGTCCTC
AACGACAGGAGCACGATCATGCGCACCCGTGGGGCCGCCATGCCGGCGATAATGGCCTGCTTCTCGCCGA
AACGTTTGGTGGCGGGACCAGTGACGAAGGCTTGAGCGAGGGCGTGCAAGATTCCGAATACCGCAAGCGA
CAGGCCGATCATCGTCGCGCTCCAGCGAAAGCGGTCCTCGCCGAAAATGACCCAGAGCGCTGCCGGCACC
TGTCCTACGAGTTGCATGATAAAGAAGACAGTCATAAGTGCGGCGACGATAGTCATGCCCCGCGCCCACC
GGAAGGAGCTGACTGGGTTGAAGGCTCTCAAGGGCATCGGTCGAGATCCCGGTGCCTAATGAGTGAGCTA
ACTTACATTAATTGCGTTGCGCTCACTGCCCGCTTTCCAGTCGGGAAACCTGTCGTGCCAGCTGCATTAA
TGAATCGGCCAACGCGCGGGGAGAGGCGGTTTGCGTATTGGGCGCCAGGGTGGTTTTTCTTTTCACCAGT
GAGACGGGCAACAGCTGATTGCCCTTCACCGCCTGGCCCTGAGAGAGTTGCAGCAAGCGGTCCACGCTGG
TTTGCCCCAGCAGGCGAAAATCCTGTTTGATGGTGGTTAACGGCGGGATATAACATGAGCTGTCTTCGGT
ATCGTCGTATCCCACTACCGAGATATCCGCACCAACGCGCAGCCCGGACTCGGTAATGGCGCGCATTGCG
CCCAGCGCCATCTGATCGTTGGCAACCAGCATCGCAGTGGGAACGATGCCCTCATTCAGCATTTGCATGG
TTTGTTGAAAACCGGACATGGCACTCCAGTCGCCTTCCCGTTCCGCTATCGGCTGAATTTGATTGCGAGT
GAGATATTTATGCCAGCCAGCCAGACGCAGACGCGCCGAGACAGAACTTAATGGGCCCGCTAACAGCGCG
ATTTGCTGGTGACCCAATGCGACCAGATGCTCCACGCCCAGTCGCGTACCGTCTTCATGGGAGAAAATAA
TACTGTTGATGGGTGTCTGGTCAGAGACATCAAGAAATAACGCCGGAACATTAGTGCAGGCAGCTTCCAC
AGCAATGGCATCCTGGTCATCCAGCGGATAGTTAATGATCAGCCCACTGACGCGTTGCGCGAGAAGATTG
TGCACCGCCGCTTTACAGGCTTCGACGCCGCTTCGTTCTACCATCGACACCACCACGCTGGCACCCAGTT
GATCGGCGCGAGATTTAATCGCCGCGACAATTTGCGACGGCGCGTGCAGGGCCAGACTGGAGGTGGCAAC
GCCAATCAGCAACGACTGTTTGCCCGCCAGTTGTTGTGCCACGCGGTTGGGAATGTAATTCAGCTCCGCC
ATCGCCGCTTCCACTTTTTCCCGCGTTTTCGCAGAAACGTGGCTGGCCTGGTTCACCACGCGGGAAACGG
TCTGATAAGAGACACCGGCATACTCTGCGACATCGTATAACGTTACTGGTTTCACATTCACCACCCTGAA
TTGACTCTCTTCCGGGCGCTATCATGCCATACCGCGAAAGGTTTTGCGCCATTCGATGGTGTCCGGGATC
TCGACGCTCTCCCTTATGCGACTCCTGCATTAGGAAGCAGCCCAGTAGTAGGTTGAGGCCGTTGAGCACC
GCCGCCGCAAGGAATGGTGCATGCAAGGAGATGGCGCCCAACAGTCCCCCGGCCACGGGGCCTGCCACCA
TACCCACGCCGAAACAAGCGCTCATGAGCCCGAAGTGGCGAGCCCGATCTTCCCCATCGGTGATGTCGGC
GATATAGGCGCCAGCAACCGCACCTGTGGCGCCGGTGATGCCGGCCACGATGCGTCCGGCGTAGAGGATC
GAGATCTCGATCCCGCGAAATTAATACGACTCACTATAGGGGAATTGTGAGCGGATAACAATTCCCCTCT
AGAAATAATTTTGTTTAACTTTAAGAAGGAGATATACCATGGGCAGCAGCCATCATCATCATCATCACAG
CAGCGGCCTGGTGCCGCGCGGCAGCCATATGGCTAGCATGACTGGTGGACAGCAAATGGGTCGCGGATCC
GAATTCATGATGTCGGGCAATCCGTTGTCGTGGCCACAGGAACAGTGCCACATCATTGATCAACTGTATC
CTTACAGTGCCGTAAACATCATTGGTGGTGTGGTCACCATTGAGGGAATTGTCGATCTGCCCCGACTACA
CGCGGCCATCCAGTCCGCCATTCGGCAATTTGATGCGTTGCGTATGTGGTTTGTGATGGGAGAGGAGAGT
GAAGTGGTCAGCCAAGTGCAGCCTTATCACTGGCGCGATATCCGCCATTTGACTTTTTCCCCAGATTATG
ACAAGGAGAACCTACGCCCAGCGGCGATCGAAACATTTGTTGATGAGTGGTTCCGGCAGCCCTTTACCCT
GCTGGCGCACGATTTGTTCGAGTTTGTCACCTTTACGTGCGGTGAACAATACAGCGGTTATTTATTTAAA
GCCCATCACGGCATTGCTGATGGTTGGTCAATGGCGTTGTTGTCAAACCATGTCAAGCGAGCATACGAAC
AGCAGGACGTACCAGATGATGCGTCACCAGCCTATAGCGCATTTCTGGCGCAGCAGCAATCTTATCAGGC
GTCAACGCGCTTTGCCGTTGATCGTGGCTGGTGGCGTGACTATATCGACGAATACCGCGACTGCTTTCCA
GACAGTTCCCCCATCGTTACTACTGAGGGCATCAGTTGTTCCACTTGGCTTGAGCCAGCCATGATTAACC
GTCTCTACAGGTTGTGTAATCGTTATGGCTGTACGCTTAATACGCTGTTTATTGCACTCTTCGCTCTCTA
TCGCGCCAGAGTATGGGGGGAGGAAAAAGGCGTAATAGGCGTGCCGTTAGCCAATCGGCATACTCGCGAG
GCGCGGCGTTGCTTTGGCATGTTTACTAATCAATTGCCGCTGGCCTATCGACTGGTGCGCACGGAACGAT
TCTGTGAACGGGTGGCCTTTTTCCAGCGCGAACTGAAACGCGGTTTTAAACACAGCAAATATCCCATTAC
CTTATTCAACCAGGATTTGGCGGAACAGGGGGGAGGGAAGTTGCGGGCGTTCGATTATTGCGTTAATTAT
TATAACTTTACCTATGAACGCCACATTGCAGGTGCCGCGCAACGCGTGGAGAGTTACTACAGCGGCGAGC
AGTCCTATAAGCTACAGATTGTTTTGCAAACTGTTAATAATCATAAAGAAAGCCTTAGGTTGAGTCTGGA
GGCGCTGCGTAGCGCTTTCACTCCGCACCAACTGACAGCGATGAAAAATGGGCTGTTGGATTTAGTCACT
GCATTGGATCGGCAACCTGACGCTCGTCTAGGCGATCTCGAAGTCTATCCTGCGCCGCACGTCGCATTGG
CATGTGGCTCACTCAAACCCTCATTTACTTCCCGATTTGCAGCGCAAGTTGTGGAGCATGGTGATCGCAC
AGCACTAATTGATAATGAACAGTCTTTGACTTATCGGCAGTTGGATGACGCTGTTGAGCGGGTTGCGCGT
TATCTGCGCCAACAGGGGATCGGACGCGGTCAAGTGGTTGGGATTATCGCTGAGCATAGCGCTCAAACGG
TGATGGTTATTTATGGTATTTTGCGCTGCGGCGCGGCATTTCTGCCGCTAAATCCCGCGTTGCCAACGAC
CCGCCTTTACGCCATGTGTCGTAAAGCGCAGGTAGCGCATATCCTTTACGATCCGGCGATGCATGAATTG
ACGCAGGCGCTGGCGTTTCCCGCGTCCAGCTTGCTCCAGGCCTTAGCCACTTCGGCGCTTGCTAGAGAAC
CTTGGCCAGCTATTGAACCGCAGGATCTGGCATATGTGCTGTTTACCTCCGGATCGACCGGCGAGCCTAA
GGGCGTGCAAGTCTCTCATGGCAATCTGGCTAACTATCTCCATTTCGCCGCCGAACGTTACTTTACAGCG
CAGGACCGGGCTGCGCTCTACTCTTCGCTGTCCTTCGATTTGACCATCACTACGCTGTTCGCCCCCTTAT
GTGTGGGCGCTAGCATCAGCGTTTGTCGGCACGCCGAGAGCGAAACATTGCTGCGCATGGCCGTGGTTGA
TCAGCCCAACACAGTGATCAAACTGACGCCTGCACACCTGCGGTTGTTGTGTGCGGCTGGCATAAGCAGT
GAGCAGATTCGTACCTTGGTGGTTGGCGGGGAGGATTTCAAGCGGGATCTGGCGCGTAAGGCGGCTGCTC
TCTTTCCTCAGGCCGTGATCTATAACGAATATGGGCCGACAGAGGCCACCGTTGGTTGCATGATCTATCG
CTACACCGGGCAAGAAACGCTGCCTTCATTGCCCATCGGTATGGCGATCGACGGTTGCCAGGTAGCAATT
TGCTCCCCTTGGGGCTGTCCGGTACCGGAAGGCGAAACTGGTGAATTGGTGATTTATGGCGCGTCAGTGA
CGCAGGGCTATATCGATGCGCCGCAACAAACGGCCGCCGCCTACCTTAAAGATACCAATGGGGTGATGAT
TGGCTATCGCAGCGGTGATATTGGCTACGCCATCGCTCCTAATACGCTGGTTTATCAGGGACGTAAAGAC
GATCAGGTCAAAATTAATGGCTATCGTATTGAGCTGTGCGAAATCGAACAAGCGTTGTTGAGCGCACCTC
AGGTAGAAAGTGCGGCGGTGGCGGTGATTGATGATGTGCAGGGGCAGCACAGCGGGTTGCTAGCCTGCGT
GACACCGTCATCTGTTGATGTAGCTACCGTAATGCAACATCTGCGTCAGCAATTACCCACCTACATGCAA
CCCAAGCAGTGCTGTGCTATCGCCCAACTGCCGCTGTCGCACAATGGCAAGGTGGACGTGCGTCAGATGG
TCGCAACGGTCCGAAACACCGCGCCTGCATCGGGTAGCGAGCGGCTGGGAGATGCGGCGATAAGGCATTC
AGTTCGGGTATGTGTGGAAGGGGCGCTGGAGCAAACTGAGTTTGATGATAACGAAAATCTTTATGTCTTG
GGGTTGGACTCCATCAAGAGTATCCAGATTGCAGCGCAGCTCAGGCACCACGGCTGGACGATGTCAGCGG
TGCAGGTGATGGAGTGTGGAACAGTGAACGCCATCTGTGAGTTTCTCGCTAGTCATACAACGGTGTCACA
GCTCGCGCAGTATGCTCATAACACCCGTATCGATCTACCCGCATTGCGTTGGTTTACGCAGTTGGCGTTG
CCAGTGCCCAATGTTTATAACCATGTCATTGTGCTGAAAGTGTTGCCGGGCTGCCCGCTCGAGCAGTTAC
ACAACAGGCTGCATACATTAATCCAGCAGCAGCCAGCTTTGCACAGTGCGCTGGACGCTGAGGGGCGGTT
GCTAGTATGCGACCCTAATGTGTGTTATCCCAACGAGGTGCTCACGGAATATTCGACGGCGCAGTGGACG
TTGGCAGAGGTGATCGCTCAGTGCAATAGCATGCTTGACGTGACAAATGGTCGAGTCTTTACGGCAGCTC
TGTTACACGCCCCGCAGCCTGCGTCTAGCACGCTGGTACTCTGTGCCCATCACTTGTGCGTCGATATGCA
CTCTTGGTATTTAATCCTCAGCACGCTGGACGCCGTCAGCACTGTCAATGGCACCAGCAACAGCGGACTG
CATCGCTGGAATGACTATCTGGCGAGCAAAACGGTAGATTCCGCCACACACGAAAGCTGGCGCACAGTAT
GTCAAACGCTACCGCTGCATTTCCCACCCGTGTCATTGCCAGATGACTCATTACCTCGTACGCGCGCTTG
GCGTGAAGACTTTCGCCATCCTTGCGTCAGGAGGTTGTTTGAATCCAGTGGTAATACCGCGTACAGCGCC
GAAACCTATGTGCTAACGGCATTGGCGCTGGTGCTGCGTTACTACAGCGAAGAGCCTTGGTGTCGCATCG
AGATGGAAGGCATGGGACGCGGCTGCTGGCCCGATGAGCCTGACGTTGCGGATACGGTCGGGTGGTTTAC
TCTATTTTATCCTTGGGCGATCCCTCTGCATGGCGATATGGCGACACTGTTATCTGCGATCGCTTCCGAT
TTGGCAAAACGCACGCATGGTGGGGGAGATTACGGTCTGCTGCAAATGCGGCATGCACCGGAAGACTCTC
TTGCGCAAGGGATCCGAATGAATTACATCGGTGTGCAGGCGCAACCTTCACTCCGCTATTTTCATATTGA
TCACTTTAATAGTGATATCTATACCGCGCCTGAAAACGCGCTCGGCTGCGTGCTGGAGTTTAATATTGCG
CGCTCGGCAGCTGATGGTCTCTCCTTCCACTGCCGTTTCGATCCCACGCGCATTGCGCTGAATGATGTGC
AACTCCTGCTGGCGCGCTACAAGAACAGCCTCACTGATCTGGATGCCTGGCTGTGCCAACACAGCGCCAC
GCTGACGGGCGCGCCGACTTTGTGGACACTATGAGCGGCCGCACTCGAGCACCACCACCACCACCACTGA
GATCCGGCTGCTAACAAAGCCCGAAAGGAAGCTGAGTTGGCTGCTGCCACCGCTGAGCAATAACTAGCAT
AACCCCTTGGGGCCTCTAAACGGGTCTTGAGGGGTTTTTTGCTGAAAGGAGGAACTATATCCGGAT
