>Addgene plasmid #51497 | pET28a-ClbN-NHis | addgene partial sequence | sequence record 80416 | T7 5'-TAATACGACTCACTATAGGG-3'
AATAATTTTGTTTAACTTTAAGAAGGAGATATACCATGGGCAGCAGCCATCATCATCATCATCACAGCAG
CGGCCTGGTGCCGCGCGGCAGCCATATGGCTAGCATGACTGGTGGACAGCAAATGGGTCGCGGATCCGAA
TTCATGATGTCGGGCAATCCGTTGTCGTGGCCACAGGAACAGTGCCACATCATTGATCAACTGTATCCTT
ACAGTGCCGTAAACATCATTGGTGGTGTGGTCACCATTGAGGGAATTGTCGATCTGCCCCGACTACACGC
GGCCATCCAGTCCGCCATTCGGCAATTTGATGCGTTGCGTATGTGGTTTGTGATGGGAGAGGAGAGTGAA
GTGGTCAGCCAAGTGCAGCCTTATCACTGGCGCGATATCCGCCATTTGACTTTTTCCCCAGATTATGACA
AGGAGAACCTACGCCCAGCGGCGATCGAAACATTTGTTGATGAGTGGTTCCGGCAGCCCTTTACCCTGCT
GGCGCACGATTTGTTCGAGTTTGTCACCTTTACGTGCGGTGAACAATACAGCGGTTATTTATTTAAAGCC
CATCACGGCATTGCTGATGGTTGGTCAATGGCGTTGTTGTCAAACCATGTCAAGCGAGCATACGAACAGC
AGGACGTACCAGATGATGCGTCACCAGCCTATAGCGCATTTCTGGCGCAGCAGCAATCTTATCAGGCGTC
AACGCGCTTTGCCGTTGATCGTGGCTGGTGGCGTGACTATATCGACGAATACCGCGACTGCTTTCCAGAC
AGTTCCCCCATCGTTACTACTGAGGGCATCAGTTGTTCCACTTGGCTTGAGCCAGCCATGATTAACCGTC
TCTACAGGTTGTGTAATCGTTATGGCTGTACGCTTA
